>Addgene plasmid #24646 | pCMV5 Flag-Par6 delta 250-295 Flag tagged | addgene partial sequence | sequence record 30620 | 24646 with hGHpA-rev (CCAGCTTGGTTCCCAATAGA)
TCTTCCACTTGCCCCTTGCTCCATACCACCCCCCTCCACCCCATAATATTATAGAAGGACACCTAGTTCA
GACAAAATGATGCAACTTAATTTTATTAGGACAAGGCTGGTGGGCACTGGAGTGGCAACTTCCAGGGCCA
GGAGAGGCACTGGGGAGGGGTCACAGGGATGCCACCCGGGTCTAGATTAGAGGCTGAATCCGCTAACATC
ACCTCGCATGCCATTCCCCCAGCCAGAATTGGCTTGCTCTCTGCTATCCAAGGAGGGCAGAGAGCTGCCA
GCACCAGGAAGTAGGCAGCCAGGTTGCAGGTCCCAGCACAGGGGCCCCTGAGACAGGCCGTTCGCAGGCT
TGACAGTGACGATGAGGTTGTGGCTGTTGGCGACCATCATGTCCGTCACTTGGTCCAAGGTCTTCCCGGC
CACCTCAATGCCGTTGACCTCAAGGATCTCATCACTGACCGCCAGCAGCCCTGTACTCTCAGCCAGGCCC
CCACGTACCAGGCGGGAGATGAAGATACCTGGAACCCGCTCCAGGCCCTGGGGAGCCACGCGAACACTCA
TGCCATCTCGAATGTAGAAGCCCAGGGGACGGTCTGAACCATGTTTGTGCAGCCTCACTCGTCGGTGGGT
CTCAGGTAGTAGGTCCACATCTATAACTGAAGACACCTGGCGGAAATCTTGGGGCAAGCTGATTAACAAG
GGTGGCCTGGTGCGCANAGGTGCCACTGGTCGTANCAGGAGCCCTTTCTTGCGCCTTTGTAAGAGTTGGA
GGCAAAAGCCAGGCCACTCGAGTCACCTTCTGCCCGTTTTCTGAACCAAGAGGCGCAAA
