>Addgene plasmid #24646 | pCMV5 Flag-Par6 delta 250-295 Flag tagged | addgene partial sequence | sequence record 30621 | 24646 with hGHpA-rev
TTCCACTTGCCCCTTGCTCCATACCACCCCCCTCCACCCCATAATATTATAGAAGGACACCTAGTTCAGA
CAAAATGATGCAACTTAATTTTATTAGGACAAGGCTGGTGGGCACTGGAGTGGCAACTTCCAGGGCCAGG
AGAGGCACTGGGGAGGGGTCACAGGGATGCCACCCGGGTCTAGATTAGAGGCTGAATCCGCTAACATCAC
CTCGCATGCCATTCCCCCAGCCAGAATTGGCTTGCTCTCTGCTATCCAAGGAGGGCAGAGAGCTGCCAGC
ACCAGGAAGTAGGCAGCCAGGTTGCAGGTCCCAGCACAGGGGCCCCTGAGACAGGCCGTTCGCAGGCTTG
ACAGTGACGATGAGGTTGTGGCTGTTGGCGACCATCATGTCCGTCACTTGGTCCAAGGTCTTCCCGGCCA
CCTCAATGCCGTTGACCTCAAGGATCTCATCACTGACCGCCAGCAGCCCTGTACTCTCAGCCAGGCCCCC
ACGTACCAGGCGGGAGATGAAGATACCTGGAACCCGCTCCAGGCCCTGGGGAGCCACGCGAACACTCATG
CCATCTCGAATGTAGAAGCCCAGGGGACGGTCTGAACCATGTTTGTGCAGCCTCACTCGTCGGTGGGTCT
CAGGTAGTAGGTCCACATCTATAACTGAAGACACCTGGCGGAAATCTTGGGGCAAGCTGATTAACAAGGG
TGGCCTGGTGCG
