>Addgene plasmid #24646 | pCMV5 Flag-Par6 delta 250-295 Flag tagged | addgene partial sequence | sequence record 30622 | 24646 with CMV-F
CGTCAGAATTGATCTGGTACCACGCGTATCGATACCATGGACTACAAGGACGACGATGACAAGGGTCGAC
AAGCCAGGCCGCAGAGGACTCCGGCGCGCAGTCCCGATAGCATCGTCGAGGTGAAGAGCAAATTTGACGC
CGAGTTCCGACGCTTTGCACTACCCCGCACTTCGGTGAGAGGCTTTCAGGAGTTCTCGCGATTGCTGTGT
GTGGTACACCAGATCCCTGGCCTGGACGTCCTGCTTGGCTATACGGATGCTCACGGTGACTTGCTGCCCC
TCACCAACGATGACAGTTTGCACCGGGCCCTGGCCAGCGGGCCCCCACCTCTGCGCCTCTTGGTTCAGAA
ACGGGCAGAAGGTGACTCGAGTGGCCTGGCTTTTGCCTCCAACTCTCTACAAAGGCGCAAGAAAGGGCTC
CTGCTACGACCAGTGGCACCTCTGCGCACCAGGCCACCCTTGTTAATCAGCTTGCCCCAAGATTTCCGCC
AGGTGTCTTCAGTTATAGATGTGGACCTACTACCTGAGACCCACCGACGAGTGAGGCTGCACAAACATGG
TTCAGACCGTCCCCTGGGCTTCTACATTCGAGATGGCATGAGTGTTCGCGTGGCTCCCCAGGGCCTGGAG
CGGGTTCCAGGTATCTTCATCTCCCGCCTGGTACGTGGGGGCCTGGCTGAGAGTACAGGGCTGCTGGCGG
TCAGTGATGAGATCCTTGAGGTCAACGGGCATTGAGGTGG
