[The description below was written by a language model from this plasmid's Addgene catalogue record.]
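Description:
pCMV5 Flag-Par6 delta 250-295 is a mammalian expression plasmid built on the pCMV5 backbone (about 4.6 kb without insert). It is maintained in E. coli as a high-copy plasmid under ampicillin selection. The record lists no mammalian selection marker, which fits use in transient transfection. No feature table is provided, so the regulatory elements are not explicitly annotated. However, the backbone name and the listed sequencing primers (a CMV forward primer and a reverse primer in the human growth hormone polyadenylation region) imply that the insert sits between a cytomegalovirus immediate-early promoter and an hGH poly(A) signal.

The insert encodes mouse Par6c (gene symbol Pard6a), a polarity-complex scaffold protein, with an N-terminal FLAG epitope for detection and immunoprecipitation. It carries an internal deletion of amino acids 250–295, which the depositor describes as removing the PDZ domain. The coding sequence was PCR-amplified from an existing pcDNA3-based mouse Par6c plasmid and cloned between SalI and XbaI sites, both of which were retained. The recipient backbone came from a pCMV5B FLAG-Smurf1 construct, and the FLAG tag presumably comes from that vector context.

The plasmid is associated with a study on the regulation of planar cell polarity by Smurf ubiquitin ligases. As a deletion mutant, it is suited to domain-mapping experiments in cultured mammalian cells, such as comparing it with full-length FLAG-Par6 to test whether the deleted region is needed for binding to partner proteins or for downstream signalling. The record does not specify which assays it was used in.
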