Addgene plasmid #24646: pCMV5 Flag-Par6 delta 250-295 Flag tagged
Depositing lab: Jeff Wrana. Depositing organization: Sinai Health System. Publication: Regulation of planar cell polarity by Smurf ubiquitin ligases. Narimatsu M, Bose R, Pye M, Zhang L, Miller B, Ching P, Sakuma R, Luga V, Roncari L, Attisano L, Wrana JL. Cell. 2009 Apr 17. 137(2):295-307. 10.1016/j.cell.2009.02.025 PubMed 19379695.
Backbone
  Vector backbone: pCMV5
  Backbone size w/o insert (bp): 4600
  Vector type: Mammalian Expression
Growth in bacteria
  Bacterial resistance: Ampicillin, 100 μg/mL
  Growth temperature: 37°C
  Growth strain: DH5alpha
  Copy number: High Copy
Gene/Insert
  Gene/Insert name: Par6c (alt name: Pard6a)
  Species: M. musculus (mouse)
  Mutation: Deletion of the PDZ domain of Par6c (aa 250-295)
  Entrez Gene: Pard6a (a.k.a. 0710008C04Rik, 2610010A15Rik, PAR-6A, PAR6alpha, Par-6, Par6, Par6c, TAX40, Tip-40)
  Tag / fusion protein: FLAG (N terminal on insert)
  Cloning method: Restriction Enzyme; 5′ cloning site SalI (not destroyed); 3′ cloning site XbaI (not destroyed)
  Sequencing primers: 5′ CMV-F; 3′ hGH-PA-R
Terms and licenses: Academic/Nonprofit Terms; Industry Terms
Depositor comments: PCR was performed using pcDNA3-mPar6c from Tony Pawson's lab as the template. Backbone is from pCMV5B-flag-Smurf1 constructs.
How to cite: pCMV5 Flag-Par6 delta 250-295 Flag tagged was a gift from Jeff Wrana (Addgene plasmid # 24646 ; http://n2t.net/addgene:24646 ; RRID:Addgene_24646)
